>Addgene plasmid #220298 | GFP-Bcl-2-ΔBH2 | addgene full sequence | sequence record 436522 | Addgene NGS Result
CATGCATTAGTTATTAATAGTAATCAATTACGGGGTCATTAGTTCATAGCCCATATATGGAGTTCCGCGT
TACATAACTTACGGTAAATGGCCCGCCTGGCTGACCGCCCAACGACCCCCGCCCATTGACGTCAATAATG
ACGTATGTTCCCATAGTAACGCCAATAGGGACTTTCCATTGACGTCAATGGGTGGAGTATTTACGGTAAA
CTGCCCACTTGGCAGTACATCAAGTGTATCATATGCCAAGTACGCCCCCTATTGACGTCAATGACGGTAA
ATGGCCCGCCTGGCATTATGCCCAGTACATGACCTTATGGGACTTTCCTACTTGGCAGTACATCTACGTA
TTAGTCATCGCTATTACCATGGTGATGCGGTTTTGGCAGTACATCAATGGGCGTGGATAGCGGTTTGACT
CACGGGGATTTCCAAGTCTCCACCCCATTGACGTCAATGGGAGTTTGTTTTGGCACCAAAATCAACGGGA
CTTTCCAAAATGTCGTAACAACTCCGCCCCATTGACGCAAATGGGCGGTAGGCGTGTACGGTGGGAGGTC
TATATAAGCAGAGCTGGTTTAGTGAACCGTCAGATCCGCTAGCCGCCACCATGGTGAGCAAGGGCGAGGA
GCTGTTCACCGGGGTGGTGCCCATCCTGGTCGAGCTGGACGGCGACGTAAACGGCCACAAGTTCAGCGTG
TCCGGCGAGGGCGAGGGCGATGCCACCTACGGCAAGCTGACCCTGAAGTTCATCTGCACCACCGGCAAGC
TGCCCGTGCCCTGGCCCACCCTCGTGACCACCTTGACCTACGGCGTGCAGTGCTTCGCCCGCTACCCCGA
CCACATGAAGCAGCACGACTTCTTCAAGTCCGCCATGCCCGAAGGCTACGTCCAGGAGCGCACCATCTTC
TTCAAGGACGACGGCAACTACAAGACCCGCGCCGAGGTGAAGTTCGAGGGCGACACCCTGGTGAACCGCA
TCGAGCTGAAGGGCATCGACTTCAAGGAGGACGGCAACATCCTGGGGCACAAGCTGGAGTACAACTACAA
CAGCCACAAGGTCTATATCACCGCCGACAAGCAGAAGAACGGCATCAAGGTGAACTTCAAGACCCGCCAC
AACATCGAGGACGGCAGCGTGCAGCTCGCCGACCACTACCAGCAGAACACCCCCATCGGCGACGGCCCCG
TGCTGCTGCCCGACAACCACTACCTGAGCACCCAGTCCGCCCTGAGCAAAGACCCCAACGAGAAGCGCGA
TCACATGGTCCTGCTGGAGTTCGTGACCGCCGCCGGGATCACTCTCGGCATGGACGAGCTGTACAAGCTC
AGATCTATGGCGCACGCTGGGAGAACGGGGTACGATAACCGGGAGATAGTGATGAAGTACATCCATTATA
AGCTGTCGCAGAGGGGCTACGAGTGGGATGCGGGAGATGTGGGCGCCGCGCCCCCGGGGGCCGCCCCCGC
ACCGGGCATCTTCTCCTCCCAGCCCGGGCACACGCCCCATCCAGCCGCATCCCGCGACCCGGTCGCCAGG
ACCTCGCCGCTGCAGACCCCGGCTGCCCCCGGCGCCGCCGCGGGGCCTGCGCTCAGCCCGGTGCCACCTG
TGGTCCACCTGACCCTCCGCCAGGCCGGCGACGACTTCTCCCGCCGCTACCGCCGCGACTTCGCCGAGAT
GTCCAGCCAGCTGCACCTGACGCCCTTCACCGCGCGGGGACGCTTTGCCACGGTGGTGGAGGAGCTCTTC
AGGGACGGGGTGAACTGGGGGAGGATTGTGGCCTTCTTTGAGTTCGGTGGGGTCATGTGTGTGGAGAGCG
TCAACCGGGAGATGTCGCCCCTGGTGGACAACATCGCCCTGTGGATGACTGAGTACCTGAACCGGCACCT
GCACAGCATGCGGCCTCTGTTTGATTTCTCCTGGCTGTCTCTGAAGACTCTGCTCAGTTTGGCCCTGGTG
GGAGCTTGCATCACCCTGGGTGCCTATCTGAGCCACAAGTGAGAATTCTGCAGTCGACGGTACCGCGGGC
CCGGGATCCACCGGATCTAGATAACTGATCATAATCAGCCATACCACATTTGTAGAGGTTTTACTTGCTT
TAAAAAACCTCCCACACCTCCCCCTGAACCTGAAACATAAAATGAATGCAATTGTTGTTGTTAACTTGTT
TATTGCAGCTTATAATGGTTACAAATAAAGCAATAGCATCACAAATTTCACAAATAAAGCATTTTTTTCA
CTGCATTCTAGTTGTGGTTTGTCCAAACTCATCAATGTATCTTAACGCGTAAATTGTAAGCGTTAATATT
TTGTTAAAATTCGCGTTAAATTTTTGTTAAATCAGCTCATTTTTTAACCAATAGGCCGAAATCGGCAAAA
TCCCTTATAAATCAAAAGAATAGACCGAGATAGGGT
[37 nt withheld, positions 2417-2453]
AAAGAACGTGGACTCCAACGTCAAAGG
[49 nt withheld, positions 2481-2529]
T
[91 nt withheld, positions 2531-2621]
G
[124 nt withheld, positions 2623-2746]
CAGGTGGCACTTTTCGGGGAAATGTGCGCGGAACCCCTATTTGTTTATTTTTCTAAATACATTCAAATAT
GTATCCGCTCATGAGACAATAACCCTGATAAATGCTTCAATAATATTGAAAAAGGAAGAGTCCTGAGGCG
GAAAGAACCAGCTGTGGAATGTGTGTCAGTTAGGGTGTGGAAAGTCCCCAGGCTCCCCAGCAGGCAGAAG
TATGCAAAGCATGCATCTCAATTAGTCAGCAACCAGGTGTGGAAAGTCCCCAGGCTCCCCAGCAGGCAGA
AGTATGCAAAGCATGCATCTCAATTAGTCAGCAACCATAGTCCCGCCCCTAACTCCGCCCATCCCGCCCC
TAACTCCGCCCAGTTCCGCCCATTCTCCGCCCCATGGCTGACTAATTTTTTTTATTTATGCAGAGGCCGA
GGCCGCCTCGGCCTCTGAGCTATTCCAGAAGTAGTGAGGAGGCTTTTTTGGAGGCCTAGGCTTTTGCAAA
GATCGATCAAGAGACAGGATGAGGATCGTTTCGCATGATTGAACAAGATGGATTGCACGCAGGTTCTCCG
GCCGCTTGGGTGGAGAGGCTATTCGGCTATGACTGGGCACAACAGACAATCGGCTGCTCTGATGCCGCCG
TGTTCCGGCTGTCAGCGCAGGGGCGCCCGGTTCTTTTTGTCAAGACCGACCTGTCCGGTGCCCTGAATGA
ACTGCAAGACGAGGCAGCGCGGCTATCGTGGCTGGCCACGACGGGCGTTCCTTGCGCAGCTGTGCTCGAC
GTTGTCACTGAAGCGGGAAGGGACTGGCTGCTATTGGGCGAAGTGCCGGGGCAGGATCTCCTGTCATCTC
ACCTTGCTCCTGCCGAGAAAGTATCCATCATGGCTGATGCAATGCGGCGGCTGCATACGCTTGATCCGGC
TACCTGCCCATTCGACCACCAAGCGAAACATCGCATCGAGCGAGCACGTACTCGGATGGAAGCCGGTCTT
GTCGATCAGGATGATCTGGACGAAGAGCATCAGGGGCTCGCGCCAGCCGAACTGTTCGCCAGGCTCAAGG
CGAGCATGCCCGACGGCGAGGATCTCGTCGTGACCCATGGCGATGCCTGCTTGCCGAATATCATGGTGGA
AAATGGCCGCTTTTCTGGATTCATCGACTGTGGCCGGCTGGGTGTGGCGGACCGCTATCAGGACATAGCG
TTGGCTACCCGTGATATTGCTGAAGAGCTTGGCGGCGAATGGGCTGACCGCTTCCTCGTGCTTTACGGTA
TCGCCGCTCCCGATTCGCAGCGCATCGCCTTCTATCGCCTTCTTGACGAGTTCTTCTGAGCGGGACTCTG
GGGTTCGAAATGACCGACCAAGCGACGCCCAACCTGCCATCACGAGATTTCGATTCCACCGCCGCCTTCT
ATGAAAGGTTGGGCTTCGGAATCGTTTTCCGGGACGCCGGCTGGATGATCCTCCAGCGCGGGGATCTCAT
GCTGGAGTTCTTCGCCCACCCTAGGGGGAGGCTAACTGAAACACGGAAGGAGACAATACCGGAAGGAACC
CGCGCTATGACGGCAATAAAAAGACAGAATAAAACGCACGGTGTTGGGTCGTTTGTTCATAAACGCGGGG
TTCGGTCCCAGGGCTGGCACTCTGTCGATACCCCACCGAGACCCCATTGGGGCCAATACGCCCGCGTTTC
TTCCTTTTCCCCACCCCACCCCCCAAGTTCGGGTGAAGGCCCAGGGCTCGCAGCCAACGTCGGGGCGGCA
GGCCCTGCCATAGCCTCAGGTTACTCATATATACTTTAGATTGATTTAAAACTTCATTTTTAATTTAAAA
GGATCTAGGTGAAGATCCTTTTTGATAATCTCATGACCAAAATCCCTTAACGTGAGTTTTCGTTCCACTG
AGCGTCAGACCCCGTAGAAAAGATCAAAGGATCTTCTTGAGATCCTTTTTTTCTGCGCGTAATCTGCTGC
TTGCAAACAAAAAAACCACCGCTACCAGCGGTGGTTTGTTTGCCGGATCAAGAGCTACCAACTCTTTTTC
CGAAGGTAACTGGCTTCAGCAGAGCGCAGATACCAAATACTGTTCTTCTAGTGTAGCCGTAGTTAGGCCA
CCACTTCAAGAACTCTGTAGCACCGCCTACATACCTCGCTCTGCTAATCCTGTTACCAGTGGCTGCTGCC
AGTGGCGATAAGTCGTGTCTTACCGGGTTGGACTCAAGACGATAGTTACCGGATAAGGCGCAGCGGTCGG
GCTGAACGGGGGGTTCGTGCACACAGCCCAGCTTGGAGCGAACGACCTACACCGAACTGAGATACCTACA
GCGTGAGCTATGAGAAAGCGCCACGCTTCCCGAAGGGAGAAAGGCGGACAGGTATCCGGTAAGCGGCAGG
GTCGGAACAGGAGAGCGCACGAGGGAGCTTCCAGGGGGAAACGCCTGGTATCTTTATAGTCCTGTCGGGT
TTCGCCACCTCTGACTTGAGCGTCGATTTTTGTGATGCTCGTCAGGGGGGCGGAGCCTATGGAAAAACGC
CAGCAACGCGGCCTTTTTACGGTTCCTGGCCTTTTGCTGGCCTTTTGCTCACATGTTCTTTCCTGCGTTA
TCCCCTGATTCTGTGGATAACCGTATTACCGC
Features (pLannotate 1.2.2; 15 found; start..end, strand, type, name):
     68..371     +  enhancer       CMV enhancer: human cytomegalovirus immediate early enhancer
    372..575     +  promoter       CMV promoter: human cytomegalovirus (CMV) immediate early promoter
    611..1327    +  CDS            Emerald: Emerald is a basic (constitutively fluorescent) green fluorescent protein published in 1998, derived from Aequorea victoria. It is reported to be a very rapidly-maturing weak dimer.
   1337..1999    +  CDS            BCL2 (fragment): BCL2_HUMAN - Experimental evidence at protein level: Swiss-Prot protein existence level 1. Suppresses apoptosis in a variety of cell systems including factor-dependent lymphohematopoietic and neural cells. Regulates cell death by controlling the mitochondrial membrane permeability. Appears to function in a feedback loop system with caspases. Inhibits caspase activity either by preventing the release of cytochrome c from the mitochondria and/or by binding to the apoptosis-activating factor (APAF-1). May attenuate inflammation by impairing NLRP1-inflammasome activation, hence CASP1 activation an
   2003..2039    +  misc_feature   MCS (fragment): multiple cloning site
   2056..2140    +  CDS            large T antigen (fragment): large T antigen from SV40 (simian virus 40)
   2163..2284    +  polyA_signal   SV40 poly(A) signal: SV40 polyadenylation signal
   2318..2746    -  rep_origin     f1 ori (sequence partly withheld): f1 bacteriophage origin of replication; arrow indicates direction of (+) strand synthesis
   2773..2877    +  promoter       AmpR promoter: bla
   2879..3236    +  promoter       SV40 promoter: SV40 enhancer and early promoter
   3271..4065    +  CDS            NeoR/KanR: aminoglycoside phosphotransferase from Tn5; aph(3')-II (or nptII); confers resistance to neomycin, kanamycin, and G418 (Geneticin®)
   4086..4238    +  CDS            ble (fragment): BLE_KLEPN - Experimental evidence at protein level: Swiss-Prot protein existence level 1. Binding protein with a strong affinity to the bleomycin family of antibiotics. Binds to CL990; an antimitotic-antibiotic compound. From Klebsiella pneumoniae.
   4297..4344    +  polyA_signal   HSV TK poly(A) signal: herpes simplex virus thymidine kinase polyadenylation signal (Cole and Stacy, 1985)
   4435..4451    -  polyA_signal   bGH poly(A) signal (fragment): bovine growth hormone polyadenylation signal
   4673..5261    +  rep_origin     ori: high-copy-number ColE1/pMB1/pBR322/pUC origin of replication
