[The description below was written by a language model from this plasmid's Addgene catalogue record and pLannotate feature annotations shown in this document.]
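Description:
GFP-Bcl-2-ΔBH2 is a mammalian expression plasmid built on the pEMD-C1 backbone, a C1-style fluorescent-protein fusion vector in which the tag sits upstream of the cloning site. The sequenced construct is about 5.4 kb. It replicates in E. coli from a high-copy ColE1/pUC-type origin and also carries an f1 phage origin. A single NeoR/KanR (Tn5 aminoglycoside phosphotransferase) gene serves both hosts. The bacterial AmpR (bla) promoter drives it for kanamycin selection in bacteria, and the adjacent SV40 enhancer/early promoter, with an HSV TK polyadenylation signal downstream, drives it for G418 selection of transfected mammalian cells. The short ble, SV40 large T antigen and bGH poly(A) fragments in the annotation are most likely backbone remnants or partial sequence matches rather than functional elements.

The expression cassette uses the human CMV immediate-early enhancer and promoter to transcribe an Emerald GFP coding sequence, followed after a short linker by a human BCL2 insert of roughly 660 bp, and terminates at the SV40 poly(A) signal after a residual piece of the multiple cloning site. The product is therefore Bcl-2 with Emerald GFP at its N-terminus. The BCL2 sequence carries a deletion of the BH2 domain, one of the conserved Bcl-2 homology regions of this anti-apoptotic regulator of mitochondrial membrane permeability; the exact boundaries of the deletion are not stated in the record.

The stated purpose is mammalian expression of GFP-tagged Bcl-2-ΔBH2. The associated work concerns degradation of BCL-2 by thalidomide derivatives acting through CRBN, which suggests use as a domain-deletion mutant alongside the full-length protein. The fluorescent tag would allow expression, localisation or protein abundance to be followed in cells.
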