Addgene plasmid #220298: GFP-Bcl-2-ΔBH2
Purpose: mammalian expression of Bcl-2-ΔBH2 tagged with GFP
Depositing lab: Xinlai Cheng. Depositing organization: Buchmann Institute for Molecular Life Sciences. Publication: Thalidomide derivatives degrade BCL-2 by reprogramming the binding surface of CRBN. Wang J, Heinz M, Han K, Shah VJ, Hasselbeck S, Schwalm MP, Rathore R, Hummer G, Zhou J, Dikic I, Cheng X. Cell Reports Physical Science, Volume 5, Issue 5, 101960 10.1016/j.xcrp.2024.101960.
Backbone
  Vector backbone: pEMD-C1
  Backbone size w/o insert (bp): 4702
  Vector type: Mammalian Expression
  Selectable markers: Neomycin (select with G418)
Growth in bacteria
  Bacterial resistance: Kanamycin, 50 μg/mL
  Growth temperature: 37°C
  Growth strain: DH5alpha
  Copy number: High Copy
Gene/Insert
  Gene/Insert name: Bcl2
  Species: H. sapiens (human)
  Insert size (bp): 666
  Mutation: BH2 deleted
  Entrez Gene: BCL2 (a.k.a. Bcl-2, PPP1R50)
  Promoter: CMV
  Tag / fusion protein: Emerald GFP (N terminal on backbone)
  Cloning method: Restriction Enzyme; 5′ cloning site unknown (unknown if destroyed)
Terms and licenses: Academic/Nonprofit Terms; Industry Terms: Not Available to Industry
How to cite: GFP-Bcl-2-ΔBH2 was a gift from Xinlai Cheng (Addgene plasmid # 220298 ; http://n2t.net/addgene:220298 ; RRID:Addgene_220298)
